>Addgene plasmid #38769 | myc Rif-TN | depositor full sequence | sequence record 48796 | myc Rif-TN sequence 6082 bps
GACGGATCGGGAGATCTCCCGATCCCCTATGGTCGACTCTCAGTACAATCTGCTCTGATGCCGCATAGTT
AAGCCAGTATCTGCTCCCTGCTTGTGTGTTGGAGGTCGCTGAGTAGTGCGCGAGCAAAATTTAAGCTACA
ACAAGGCAAGGCTTGACCGACAATTGCATGAAGAATCTGCTTAGGGTTAGGCGTTTTGCGCTGCTTCGCG
ATGTACGGGCCAGATATACGCGTTGACATTGATTATTGACTAGTTATTAATAGTAATCAATTACGGGGTC
ATTAGTTCATAGCCCATATATGGAGTTCCGCGTTACATAACTTACGGTAAATGGCCCGCCTGGCTGACCG
CCCAACGACCCCCGCCCATTGACGTCAATAATGACGTATGTTCCCATAGTAACGCCAATAGGGACTTTCC
ATTGACGTCAATGGGTGGACTATTTACGGTAAACTGCCCACTTGGCAGTACATCAAGTGTATCATATGCC
AAGTACGCCCCCTATTGACGTCAATGACGGTAAATGGCCCGCCTGGCATTATGCCCAGTACATGACCTTA
TGGGACTTTCCTACTTGGCAGTACATCTACGTATTAGTCATCGCTATTACCATGGTGATGCGGTTTTGGC
AGTACATCAATGGGCGTGGATAGCGGTTTGACTCACGGGGATTTCCAAGTCTCCACCCCATTGACGTCAA
TGGGAGTTTGTTTTGGCACCAAAATCAACGGGACTTTCCAAAATGTCGTAACAACTCCGCCCCATTGACG
CAAATGGGCGGTAGGCGTGTACGGTGGGAGGTCTATATAAGCAGAGCTCTCTGGCTAACTAGAGAACCCA
CTGCTTACTGGCTTATCGAAATTAATACGACTCACTATAGGGAGACCCAAGCTTGATAGCTTACCATGGA
ACAAAAACTAATATCGGAAGAAGATCTAGGGCCCATGGATGCCCCCGGAGCCCTGGCCCAGACCGCCGCC
CCCGGTCCGGGCAGGAAGGAGCTGAAGATCGTGATCGTGGGCGACGGCGGCTGCGGCAAGAACTCGCTGC
TCATGGTGTACAGCCAGGGCTCCTTCCCCGAGCACTACGCCCCATCGGTGTTCGAGAAGTACACGGCCAG
CGTGACCGTTGGCAGCAAGGAGGTGACCCTGAACCTCTACGACACGGCCGGGCAAGAAGACTATGACCGG
CTGCGGCCCCTGTCCTACCAGAACACCCACCTCGTGCTCATCTGCTATGACGTCATGAATCCCACCAGCT
ACGACAACGTCCTCATCAAGTGGTTCCCTGAGGTCACGCATTTCTGCCGCGGGATCCCCATGGTGCTCAT
CGGCTGCAAGACAGACCTGAGGAAGGACAAGGAGCAGCTGCGGAAGCTCCGGGCCGCCCAGCTGGAGCCC
ATCACCTACATGCAGGGCCTGAGCGCCTGCGAACAGATCCGAGCTGCTCTCTACCTGGAATGTTCCGCCA
AGTTTCGGGAGAATGTGGAGGACGTCTTCCGGGAGGCCGCCAAGGTGGCTCTCAGCGCTCTGAAGAAGGC
GCAACGGCAGAAGAAGCGCCGGCTCTGCCTGCTGCTCTGATCTAGATCGAATTCCTGCAGCCCGGGGGAT
CCACTAGTTCTAGAGGGCCGTATTCTATAGTGTCACCTAAATGCTAGAGCTCGCTGATCAGCCTCGACTG
TGCCTTCTAGTTGCCAGCCATCTGTTGTTTGCCCCTCCCCCGTGCCTTCCTTGACCCTGGAAGGTGCCAC
TCCCACTGTCCTTTCCTAATAAAATGAGGAAATTGCATCGCATTGTCTGAGTAGGTGTCATTCTATTCTG
GGGGGTGGGGTGGGGCAGGACAGCAAGGGGGAGGATTGGGAAGACAATAGCAGGCATGCTGGGGATGCGG
TGGGCTCTATGGCTTCTGAGGCGGAAAGAACCAGCTGGGGCTCTAGGGGGTATCCCC
[124 nt withheld, positions 1948-2071]
C
[32 nt withheld, positions 2073-2104]
CA
[57 nt withheld, positions 2107-2163]
A
[49 nt withheld, positions 2165-2213]
CCTTTGACGTTGGAGTCCACGTTCTTT
[37 nt withheld, positions 2241-2277]
ACCCTATCTCGGTCTATTCTTTTGATTTATAAGGGATTTTGGGGATTTCGGCCTATTGGTTAAAAAATGA
GCTGATTTAACAAAAATTTAACGCGAATTAATTCTGTGGAATGTGTGTCAGTTAGGGTGTGGAAAGTCCC
CAGGCTCCCCAGGCAGGCAGAAGTATGCAAAGCATGCATCTCAATTAGTCAGCAACCAGGTGTGGAAAGT
CCCCAGGCTCCCCAGCAGGCAGAAGTATGCAAAGCATGCATCTCAATTAGTCAGCAACCATAGTCCCGCC
CCTAACTCCGCCCATCCCGCCCCTAACTCCGCCCAGTTCCGCCCATTCTCCGCCCCATGGCTGACTAATT
TTTTTTATTTATGCAGAGGCCGAGGCCGCCTCTGCCTCTGAGCTATTCCAGAAGTAGTGAGGAGGCTTTT
TTGGAGGCCTAGGCTTTTGCAAAAAGCTCCCGGGAGCTTGTATATCCATTTTCGGATCTGATCAAGAGAC
AGGATGAGGATCGTTTCGCATGATTGAACAAGATGGATTGCACGCAGGTTCTCCGGCCGCTTGGGTGGAG
AGGCTATTCGGCTATGACTGGGCACAACAGACAATCGGCTGCTCTGATGCCGCCGTGTTCCGGCTGTCAG
CGCAGGGGCGCCCGGTTCTTTTTGTCAAGACCGACCTGTCCGGTGCCCTGAATGAACTGCAGGACGAGGC
AGCGCGGCTATCGTGGCTGGCCACGACGGGCGTTCCTTGCGCAGCTGTGCTCGACGTTGTCACTGAAGCG
GGAAGGGACTGGCTGCTATTGGGCGAAGTGCCGGGGCAGGATCTCCTGTCATCTCACCTTGCTCCTGCCG
AGAAAGTATCCATCATGGCTGATGCAATGCGGCGGCTGCATACGCTTGATCCGGCTACCTGCCCATTCGA
CCACCAAGCGAAACATCGCATCGAGCGAGCACGTACTCGGATGGAAGCCGGTCTTGTCGATCAGGATGAT
CTGGACGAAGAGCATCAGGGGCTCGCGCCAGCCGAACTGTTCGCCAGGCTCAAGGCGCGCATGCCCGACG
GCGAGGATCTCGTCGTGACCCATGGCGATGCCTGCTTGCCGAATATCATGGTGGAAAATGGCCGCTTTTC
TGGATTCATCGACTGTGGCCGGCTGGGTGTGGCGGACCGCTATCAGGACATAGCGTTGGCTACCCGTGAT
ATTGCTGAAGAGCTTGGCGGCGAATGGGCTGACCGCTTCCTCGTGCTTTACGGTATCGCCGCTCCCGATT
CGCAGCGCATCGCCTTCTATCGCCTTCTTGACGAGTTCTTCTGAGCGGGACTCTGGGGTTCGAAATGACC
GACCAAGCGACGCCCAACCTGCCATCACGAGATTTCGATTCCACCGCCGCCTTCTATGAAAGGTTGGGCT
TCGGAATCGTTTTCCGGGACGCCGGCTGGATGATCCTCCAGCGCGGGGATCTCATGCTGGAGTTCTTCGC
CCACCCCAACTTGTTTATTGCAGCTTATAATGGTTACAAATAAAGCAATAGCATCACAAATTTCACAAAT
AAAGCATTTTTTTCACTGCATTCTAGTTGTGGTTTGTCCAAACTCATCAATGTATCTTATCATGTCTGTA
TACCGTCGACCTCTAGCTAGAGCTTGGCGTAATCATGGTCATAGCTGTTTCCTGTGTGAAATTGTTATCC
GCTCACAATTCCACACAACATACGAGCCGGAAGCATAAAGTGTAAAGCCTGGGGTGCCTAATGAGTGAGC
TAACTCACATTAATTGCGTTGCGCTCACTGCCCGCTTTCCAGTCGGGAAACCTGTCGTGCCAGCTGCATT
AATGAATCGGCCAACGCGCGGGGAGAGGCGGTTTGCGTATTGGGCGCTCTTCCGCTTCCTCGCTCACTGA
CTCGCTGCGCTCGGTCGTTCGGCTGCGGCGAGCGGTATCAGCTCACTCAAAGGCGGTAATACGGTTATCC
ACAGAATCAGGGGATAACGCAGGAAAGAACATGTGAGCAAAAGGCCAGCAAAAGGCCAGGAACCGTAAAA
AGGCCGCGTTGCTGGCGTTTTTCCATAGGCTCCGCCCCCCTGACGAGCATCACAAAAATCGACGCTCAAG
TCAGAGGTGGCGAAACCCGACAGGACTATAAAGATACCAGGCGTTTCCCCCTGGAAGCTCCCTCGTGCGC
TCTCCTGTTCCGACCCTGCCGCTTACCGGATACCTGTCCGCCTTTCTCCCTTCGGGAAGCGTGGCGCTTT
CTCAATGCTCACGCTGTAGGTATCTCAGTTCGGTGTAGGTCGTTCGCTCCAAGCTGGGCTGTGTGCACGA
ACCCCCCGTTCAGCCCGACCGCTGCGCCTTATCCGGTAACTATCGTCTTGAGTCCAACCCGGTAAGACAC
GACTTATCGCCACTGGCAGCAGCCACTGGTAACAGGATTAGCAGAGCGAGGTATGTAGGCGGTGCTACAG
AGTTCTTGAAGTGGTGGCCTAACTACGGCTACACTAGAAGGACAGTATTTGGTATCTGCGCTCTGCTGAA
GCCAGTTACCTTCGGAAAAAGAGTTGGTAGCTCTTGATCCGGCAAACAAACCACCGCTGGTAGCGGTGGT
TTTTTTGTTTGCAAGCAGCAGATTACGCGCAGAAAAAAAGGATCTCAAGAAGATCCTTTGATCTTTTCTA
CGGGGTCTGACGCTCAGTGGAACGAAAACTCACGTTAAGGGATTTTGGTCATGAGATTATCAAAAAGGAT
CTTCACCTAGATCCTTTTAAATTAAAAATGAAGTTTTAAATCAATCTAAAGTATATATGAGTAAACTTGG
TCTGACAGTTACCAATGCTTAATCAGTGAGGCACCTATCTCAGCGATCTGTCTATTTCGTTCATCCATAG
TTGCCTGACTCCCCGTCGTGTAGATAACTACGATACGGGAGGGCTTACCATCTGGCCCCAGTGCTGCAAT
GATACCGCGAGACCCACGCTCACCGGCTCCAGATTTATCAGCAATAAACCAGCCAGCCGGAAGGGCCGAG
CGCAGAAGTGGTCCTGCAACTTTATCCGCCTCCATCCAGTCTATTAATTGTTGCCGGGAAGCTAGAGTAA
GTAGTTCGCCAGTTAATAGTTTGCGCAACGTTGTTGCCATTGCTACAGGCATCGTGGTGTCACGCTCGTC
GTTTGGTATGGCTTCATTCAGCTCCGGTTCCCAACGATCAAGGCGAGTTACATGATCCCCCATGTTGTGC
AAAAAAGCGGTTAGCTCCTTCGGTCCTCCGATCGTTGTCAGAAGTAAGTTGGCCGCAGTGTTATCACTCA
TGGTTATGGCAGCACTGCATAATTCTCTTACTGTCATGCCATCCGTAAGATGCTTTTCTGTGACTGGTGA
GTACTCAACCAAGTCATTCTGAGAATAGTGTATGCGGCGACCGAGTTGCTCTTGCCCGGCGTCAATACGG
GATAATACCGCGCCACATAGCAGAACTTTAAAAGTGCTCATCATTGGAAAACGTTCTTCGGGGCGAAAAC
TCTCAAGGATCTTACCGCTGTTGAGATCCAGTTCGATGTAACCCACTCGTGCACCCAACTGATCTTCAGC
ATCTTTTACTTTCACCAGCGTTTCTGGGTGAGCAAAAACAGGAAGGCAAAATGCCGCAAAAAAGGGAATA
AGGGCGACACGGAAATGTTGAATACTCATACTCTTCCTTTTTCAATATTATTGAAGCATTTATCAGGGTT
ATTGTCTCATGAGCGGATACATATTTGAATGTATTTAGAAAAATAAACAAATAGGGGTTCCGCGCACATT
TCCCCGAAAAGTGCCACCTGACGTC
Features (pLannotate 1.2.2; 22 found; start..end, strand, type, name):
     36..80      -  misc_feature   bom (fragment): basis of mobility region from pBR322
    235..614     +  enhancer       CMV enhancer: human cytomegalovirus immediate early enhancer
    615..818     +  promoter       CMV promoter: human cytomegalovirus (CMV) immediate early promoter
    814..847     +  LTR            5' LTR (truncated) (fragment): truncated 5' long terminal repeat (LTR) from HIV-1
    863..881     +  promoter       T7 promoter: promoter for bacteriophage T7 RNA polymerase
    945..1577    +  CDS            RHOF: RHOF_HUMAN - Also known as ARHF, RIF. Experimental evidence at protein level: Swiss-Prot protein existence level 1. Plasma membrane-associated small GTPase which cycles between an active GTP-bound and an inactive GDP-bound state. Causes the formation of thin, actin-rich surface projections called filopodia. Functions cooperatively with CDC42 and Rac to generate additional structures, increasing the diversity of actin-based morphology. From Homo sapiens (Human).
   1586..1625    -  misc_feature   MCS (fragment): pBluescript multiple cloning site
   1634..1652    -  promoter       SP6 promoter: promoter for bacteriophage SP6 RNA polymerase
   1678..1902    +  polyA_signal   bGH poly(A) signal: bovine growth hormone polyadenylation signal
   1906..1927    +  promoter       SV40 promoter (fragment): SV40 enhancer and early promoter
   1948..2376    +  rep_origin     f1 ori (sequence partly withheld): f1 bacteriophage origin of replication; arrow indicates direction of (+) strand synthesis
   2390..2720    +  promoter       SV40 promoter: SV40 enhancer and early promoter
   2787..3578    +  CDS            neo: KKA2_KLEPN - Also known as kan, nptII. Experimental evidence at protein level: Swiss-Prot protein existence level 1. Resistance to kanamycin, neomycin, paromomycin, ribostamycin, butirosin and gentamicin B. From Klebsiella pneumoniae.
   3602..3760    +  CDS            ble (fragment): BLE_KLEPN - Experimental evidence at protein level: Swiss-Prot protein existence level 1. Binding protein with a strong affinity to the bleomycin family of antibiotics. Binds to CL990; an antimitotic-antibiotic compound. From Klebsiella pneumoniae.
   3755..3876    +  polyA_signal   SV40 poly(A) signal: SV40 polyadenylation signal
   3949..3965    -  protein_bind   lac operator: The lac repressor binds to the lac operator to inhibit transcription in E. coli. This inhibition can be relieved by adding lactose or isopropyl-β-D-thiogalactopyranoside (IPTG). lac repressor encoded by lacI
   3973..4003    -  promoter       lac promoter: promoter for the E. coli lac operon
   4018..4039    -  protein_bind   CAP binding site: CAP binding activates transcription in the presence of cAMP. E. coli catabolite activator protein
   4052..4144    -  CDS            lacI (fragment): lac repressor; lacI; The lac repressor binds to the lac operator to inhibit transcription in E. coli. This inhibition can be relieved by adding lactose or isopropyl-β-D-thiogalactopyranoside (IPTG).
   4327..4915    -  rep_origin     ori: high-copy-number ColE1/pMB1/pBR322/pUC origin of replication
   5086..5946    -  CDS            AmpR: β-lactamase; bla; confers resistance to ampicillin, carbenicillin, and related antibiotics
   5947..6051    -  promoter       AmpR promoter: bla
