[The description below was written by a language model from this plasmid's Addgene catalogue record and pLannotate feature annotations shown in this document.]
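Description:
myc Rif-TN is a mammalian expression plasmid built on the pcDNA3 backbone that encodes the human Rho-family small GTPase Rif (RHOF, "Rho in filopodia") carrying a T33N substitution, which the record describes as dominant-negative. The full depositor sequence is about 6.1 kb. In E. coli it replicates from a high-copy ColE1/pUC-type origin and is selected through the β-lactamase (AmpR) gene. An f1 origin is also present, which allows single-stranded DNA production. For selection in mammalian cells, an SV40 early promoter drives the neomycin phosphotransferase gene, followed by an SV40 polyadenylation signal, conferring G418 resistance.

The expression cassette consists of the human CMV immediate-early enhancer and promoter, the RHOF coding sequence, and the bovine growth hormone polyadenylation signal. The catalogue entry states that a myc epitope is fused to the N-terminus of Rif. The automated feature table does not annotate this tag separately, although there is unannotated sequence just upstream of the RHOF CDS where it could lie. T7 and SP6 phage promoters flank the insert, as is standard for pcDNA3, and can be used for in vitro transcription or sequencing. The restriction sites used for cloning are not recorded. Several short hits in the table (an HIV-1 LTR fragment, ble and lacI fragments, and lac promoter/operator elements) look like backbone remnants or annotation artefacts rather than functional parts.

Wild-type Rif is a plasma-membrane-associated GTPase that induces thin, actin-rich filopodia. The associated study concerns Rif-driven filopodia formation through mDia2. This mutant is therefore suited to transient or stable expression in mammalian cells to interfere with Rif signalling, with the myc tag allowing detection of the expressed protein.
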