Addgene plasmid #38769: myc Rif-TN
Depositing lab: Harry Mellor. Depositing organization: University of Bristol. Publication: The Rho family GTPase Rif induces filopodia through mDia2. Pellegrin S, Mellor H. Curr Biol. 2005 Jan 26;15(2):129-33. 10.1016/j.cub.2005.01.011 PubMed 15668168.
Backbone
  Vector backbone: pcDNA3
  Backbone manufacturer: Invitrogen
  Backbone size w/o insert (bp): 5446
  Vector type: Mammalian Expression
  Selectable markers: Neomycin (select with G418)
Growth in bacteria
  Bacterial resistance: Ampicillin, 100 μg/mL
  Growth temperature: 37°C
  Growth strain: DH5alpha
  Copy number: High Copy
Gene/Insert
  Gene/Insert name: Rif (alt names: Rho in filopodia; RHOF)
  Species: H. sapiens (human)
  Mutation: T33N dominant-negative mutation
  Entrez Gene: RHOF (a.k.a. ARHF, RIF)
  Promoter: CMV
  Tag / fusion protein: myc (N terminal on insert)
  Cloning method: Restriction Enzyme; 5′ cloning site unknown (unknown if destroyed); 3′ cloning site unknown (unknown if destroyed)
  Sequencing primers: 5′ CMV-F; 3′ BGH-rev
Terms and licenses: Academic/Nonprofit Terms; Industry Terms: Not Available to Industry
Depositor comments: human Rif GTPase (RHOF) with N-terminal myc-tag in pcDNA3. Dominant-negative mutation of T33N
How to cite: myc Rif-TN was a gift from Harry Mellor (Addgene plasmid # 38769 ; http://n2t.net/addgene:38769 ; RRID:Addgene_38769)
