>Addgene plasmid #38769 | myc Rif-TN | addgene partial sequence | sequence record 50414 | CMV-F 5'-CGCAAATGGGCGGTAGGCGTG-3'
GAGCTCTCTGGCTAACTAGAGAACCCACTGCTTACTGGCTTATCGAAATTAATACGACTCACTATAGGGA
GACCCAAGCTTGATAGCTTACCATGGAACAAAAACTAATATCGGAAGAAGATCTAGGGCCCATGGATGCC
CCCGGAGCCCTGGCCCAGACCGCCGCCCCCGGTCCGGGCAGGAAGGAGCTGAAGATCGTGATCGTGGGCG
ACGGCGGCTGCGGCAAGAACTCGCTGCTCATGGTGTACAGCCAGGGCTCCTTCCCCGAGCACTACGCCCC
ATCGGTGTTCGAGAAGTACACGGCCAGCGTGACCGTTGGCAGCAAGGAGGTGACCCTGAACCTCTACGAC
ACGGCCGGGCAAGAAGACTATGACCGGCTGCGGCCCCTGTCCTACCAGAACACCCACCTCGTGCTCATCT
GCTATGACGTCATGAATCCCACCAGCTACGACAACGTCCTCATCAAGTGGTTCCCTGAGGTCACGCATTT
CTGCCGCGGGATCCCCATGGTGCTCATCGGCTGCAAGACAGACCTGAGGAAGGACAAGGAGCAGCTGCGG
AAGCTCCGGGCCGCCCAGCTGGAGCCCATCACCTACATGCAGGGCCTGAGCGCCTGCGAACAGATCCGAG
CTGCTCTCTACCTGGAATGTTCCGCCAAGTTTCGGGAGAATGTGGAGGACGTCTTCCGGGAGGCCGCCAA
GGTGGCTCTCAGCGCTCTGAAGAAGGCGCAACGGCAGAAGAAGCGCCGGCTCTGCCTGCTGCTCTGATCT
AGATCGAATTCCTGCAGCCCGGGGGATCCACTAGTTCTAGAGGGCCGTATTCTATAGTGTCACCTAAATG
CTAGAGCTCGCTGATCAGCCTCGACTGTGCCTTCTAGTTGC
